>Addgene plasmid #240500 | pCI_AtGCS1-HAP2-V5_H2B-RFP | addgene full sequence | sequence record 481106 | Addgene NGS Result
GGTCGACATTGATTATTGACTAGTTATTAATAGTAATCAATTACGGGGTCATTAGTTCATAGCCCATATA
TGGAGTTCCGCGTTACATAACTTACGGTAAATGGCCCGCCTGGCTGACCGCCCAACGACCCCCGCCCATT
GACGTCAATAATGACGTATGTTCCCATAGTAACGCCAATAGGGACTTTCCATTGACGTCAATGGGTGGAG
TATTTACGGTAAACTGCCCACTTGGCAGTACATCAAGTGTATCATATGCCAAGTACGCCCCCTATTGACG
TCAATGACGGTAAATGGCCCGCCTGGCATTATGCCCAGTACATGACCTTATGGGACTTTCCTACTTGGCA
GTACATCTACGTATTAGTCATCGCTATTACCATGGTCGAGGTGAGCCCCACGTTCTGCTTCACTCTCCCC
ATCTCCCCCCCCTCCCCACCCCCAATTTTGTATTTATTTATTTTTTAATTATTTTGTGCAGCGATGGGGG
CGGGGGGGGGGGGGGGGCGCGCGCCAGGCGGGGCGGGGCGGGGCGAGGCGGAGAGGTGCGGCGGCAGCCA
ATCAGAGCGGCGCGCTCCGAAAGTTTCCTTTTATGGCGAGGCGGCGGCGGCGGCGGCCCTATAAAAAGCG
AAGCGCGCGGCGGGCGGGAGTCGCTGCGCGCTGCCTTCGCCCCGTGCCCCGCTCCGCCGCCGCCTCGCGC
CGCCCGCCCCGGCTCTGACTGACCGCGTTACTCCCACAGGTGAGCGGGCGGGACGGCCCTTCTCCTCCGG
GCTGTAATTAGCGCTTGGTTTAATGACGGCTTGTTTCTTTTCTGTGGCTGCGTGAAAGCCTTGAGGGGCT
CCGGGAGGGCCCTTTGTGCGGGGGGAGCGGCTCGGGGGGTGCGTGCGTGTGTGTGTGCGTGGGGAGCGCC
GCGTGCGGCTCCGCGCTGCCCGGCGGCTGTGAGCGCTGCGGGCGCGGCGCGGGGCTTTGTGCGCTCCGCA
GTGTGCGCGAGGGGAGCGCGGCCGGGGGCGGTGCCCCGCGGTGCGGGGGGGGCTGCGAGGGGAACAAAGG
CTGCGTGCGGGGTGTGTGCGTGGGGGGGTGAGCAGGGGGTGTGGGCGCGTCGGTCGGGCTGCAACCCCCC
CTGCACCCCCCTCCCCGAGTTGCTGAGCACGGCCCGGCTTCGGGTGCGGGGCTCCGTACGGGGCGTGGCG
CGGGGCTCGCCGTGCCGGGCGGGGGGTGGCGGCAGGTGGGGGTGCCGGGCGGGGCGGGGCCGCCTCGGGC
CGGGGAGGGCTCGGGGGAGGGGCGCGGCGGCCCCCGGAGCGCCGGCGGCTGTCGAGGCGCGGCGAGCCGC
AGCCATTGCCTTTTATGGTAATCGTGCGAGAGGGCGCAGGGACTTCCTTTGTCCCAAATCTGTGCGGAGC
CGAAATCTGGGAGGCGCCGCCGCACCCCCTCTAGCGGGCGCGGGGCGAAGCGGTGCGGCGCCGGCAGGAA
GGAAATGGGCGGGGAGGGCCTTCGTGCGTCGCCGCGCCGCCGTCCCCTTCTCCCTCTCCAGCCTCGGGGC
TGTCCGCGGGGGGACGGCTGCCTTCGGGGGGGACGGGGCAGGGCGGGGTTCGGCTTCTGGCGTGTGACCG
GCGGCTCTAGAGCCTCTGCTAACCATGTTCATGCCTTCTTCTTTTTCCTACAGCTCCTGGGCAACGTGCT
GGTTATTGTGCTGTCTCATCATTTTGGCAAAGAATTGCTCGAGAGTTCGAAGCCTTAAGTACGCGTAGGC
GCGCCTTAATTAACGTTTAAACGCTAGCGGTACCATGGTGAACGCGATTTTAATGGCTTGTATACTCGCC
GGAATTTTCGTCGGAATGTTCAACGAAGTCGACGGAATTCAGATTTTATCGAAATCAAAGCTCGAAAAGT
GTGAGAAAACATCAGATTCTGGTAATCTCAATTGTTCCACTAAGATCGTCTTGAATCTCGCTGTTCCCAG
TGGATCCAGTGGAGGAGAGGCTTCGATTGTAGCGGAGATCGTGGAGGTTGAAGATAACTCGAGTAGTAAT
ATGCAAACCGTACGGATTCCACCGGTTATTACAGTGAACAAATCTGCAGCATATGCTCTCTATGATCTTA
CTTACATTAGGGATGTACCTTATAAACCTCAAGAGTATCATGTCACGACTCGAAAGTGTGAACCCGATGC
TGGACCGGATATTGTACAAATTTGTGAGAGGTTGAGAGATGAGAAGGGTAATGTTTTAGAGCAGACTCAG
CCGATTTGTTGTCCATGTGGACCGCAACGAAGAATGCCTTCTTCTTGTGGAGATATTTTTGATAAGATGA
TTAAAGGGAAGGCAAATACCGCGCATTGCCTTCGTTTTCCAGGTGACTGGTTCCATGTTTTCGGGATTGG
ACAACGGTCACTAGGATTTAGTGTGCGAGTTGAGTTGAAAACAGGAACTAGAGTTTCAGAAGTGATCATT
GGTCCTGAAAATAGGACAGCTACTGCAAATGATAACTTTCTCAAAGTTAATCTCATAGGAGACTTTGGTG
GTTACACAAGTATCCCTTCTTTCGAGGACTTCTATCTTGTAATCCCAAGAGAGGCGGCTGAAGCGGGACA
ACCAGGGAGCTTAGGCGCAAATTACTCAATGTGGATGCTGCTTGAGAGAGTGAGATTTACATTGGATGGC
TTAGAATGTAATAAAATCGGTGTTGGTTATGAAGCTTTCAACACCCAACCAAATTTCTGCTCTTCTCCAT
ATTGGAGTTGCTTGCATAATCAACTATGGAACTTCCGTGAGTCAGATATAAACAGAATCGACCGACACCA
ACTTCCTTTATATGGACTTGAAGGAAGATTTGAGAGGATCAATCAACACCCAAACGCGGGGCCTCACTCG
TTCTCAATTGGAGTCACGGAAACACTCAACACAAATCTAATGATAGAACTAAGAGCTGATGATATTGAAT
ACGTTTTCCAGAGGAGTCCCGGTAAGATCATAAACATCGCGATACCGACATTCGAAGCACTTACACAATT
CGGAGTTGCTGCAGTCATAATCAAGAATACTGGTGAAGTAGAAGCGTCTTATAGCTTAACGTTTGATTGC
TCCAAAGGCGTGGCTTTTGTTGAGGAACAATTTTTCATTATAAAACCGAAAGCGGTTACTACTCGGTCTT
TTAAGCTGTACCCGACGAAAGATCAGGCTGCAAAGTATATATGCACAGCTATACTCAAGGACTCTCAGTT
CAGCGAAGTAGACCGAGCCGAGTGTCAATTTAGTACAACGGCTACCGTACTTGACAATGGAACTCAGGTT
ACTAATCCATTTCAAATTCCAGAGACTCAACCTAAAGGTTTCTTTGATTCGATCAGGATACTATGGATGA
AAATCATCAATGGTTTAGTCGATTTCATCACCGGAGATACTTGCAGAAACAAATGCTCGAGTTTCTTCGA
CTTCAGTTGCCACATTCAATACGTTTGCTTAAGCTGGATGGTTATGTTTGGTCTTCTCCTCGCTCTCTTC
CCAATTACTTGTTTGCTTCTTTGGCTCTTGCACCAAAAGGGACTCTTTGATCCATGCTACGACTGGTGGG
AAGATCATTTCGATTTAGACCATCATCGGAGATTATTACCCTCCAGAGCAGACGTTGTTAACCGCCATCA
TCACCATCACAAGCATCGTCATCACCATAATCACCATCGTAGGACACACCAGAGACACAAACATCATCAT
GGTCAAGACGACGACGTATTGCAGAAGATGATGCTTGAACGTGACCACAGCGACTCTCACTACTACCACC
AACTTCATCGAGTCCATAAAGATAGCAAGCAGAAGCAGCGTAGGCGAGCCAAGCACGGGATCGTCCTGCC
ACGTGATGTGCACGTGGAAAGACAGAGGAAACAAAGACTACGTGAGAGTCCGCGGTTCGAAGGTAAGCCT
ATCCCTAACCCTCTCCTCGGTCTCGATTCTACGCGTACCGGTCATCATCACCATCACCATTAGCCCGGGG
GATCCGCCCCTCTCCCTCCCCCCCCCCTAACGTTACTGGCCGAAGCCGCTTGGAATAAGGCCGGTGTGCG
TTTGTCTATATGTTATTTTCCACCATATTGCCGTCTTTTGGCAATGTGAGGGCCCGGAAACCTGGCCCTG
TCTTCTTGACGAGCATTCCTAGGGGTCTTTCCCCTCTCGCCAAAGGAATGCAAGGTCTGTTGAATGTCGT
GAAGGAAGCAGTTCCTCTGGAAGCTTCTTGAAGACAAACAACGTCTGTAGCGACCCTTTGCAGGCAGCGG
AACCCCCCACCTGGCGACAGGTGCCTCTGCGGCCAAAAGCCACGTGTATAAGATACACCTGCAAAGGCGG
CACAACCCCAGTGCCACGTTGTGAGTTGGATAGTTGTGGAAAGAGTCAAATGGCTCTCCTCAAGCGTATT
CAACAAGGGGCTGAAGGATGCCCAGAAGGTACCCCATTGTATGGGATCTGATCTGGGGCCTCGGTACACA
TGCTTTACATGTGTTTAGTCGAGGTTAAAAAAACGTCTAGGCCCCCCGAACCACGGGGACGTGGTTTTCC
TTTGAAAAACACGATGATAATATGGCCACAACCATGGTTATGCCAGAGCCAGCGAAGTCTGCTCCCGCCC
CGAAAAAGGGCTCCAAGAAGGCGGTGACTAAGGCGCAGAAGAAAGGCGGCAAGAAGCGCAAGCGCAGCCG
CAAGGAGAGCTATTCCATCTATGTGTACAAGGTTCTGAAGCAGGTCCACCCTGACACCGGCATTTCGTCC
AAGGCCATGGGCATCATGAATTCGTTTGTGAACGACATTTTCGAGCGCATCGCAGGTGAGGCTTCCCGCC
TGGCGCATTACAACAAGCGCTCGACCATCACCTCCAGGGAGATCCAGACGGCCGTGCGCCTGCTGCTGCC
TGGGGAGTTGGCCAAGCACGCCGTGTCCGAGGGTACTAAGGCCATCACCAAGTACACCAGCGCTAAGGAT
CCACCGGTCGCCACCATGGCCTCCTCCGAGGACGTCATCAAGGAGTTCATGCGCTTCAAGGTGCGCATGG
AGGGCTCCGTGAACGGCCACGAGTTCGAGATCGAGGGCGAGGGCGAGGGCCGCCCCTACGAGGGCACCCA
GACCGCCAAGCTGAAGGTGACCAAGGGCGGCCCCCTGCCCTTCGCCTGGGACATCCTGTCCCCTCAGTTC
CAGTACGGCTCCAAGGCCTACGTGAAGCACCCCGCCGACATCCCCGACTACTTGAAGCTGTCCTTCCCCG
AGGGCTTCAAGTGGGAGCGCGTGATGAACTTCGAGGACGGCGGCGTGGTGACCGTGACCCAGGACTCCTC
CCTGCAGGACGGCGAGTTCATCTACAAGGTGAAGCTGCGCGGCACCAACTTCCCCTCCGACGGCCCCGTA
ATGCAGAAGAAGACCATGGGCTGGGAGGCCTCCACCGAGCGGATGTACCCCGAGGACGGCGCCCTGAAGG
GCGAGATCAAGATGAGGCTGAAGCTGAAGGACGGCGGCCACTACGACGCCGAGGTCAAGACCACCTACAT
GGCCAAGAAGCCCGTGCAGCTGCCCGGCGCCTACAAGACCGACATCAAGCTGGACATCACCTCCCACAAC
GAGGACTACACCATCGTGGAACAGTACGAGCGCGCCGAGGGCCGCCACTCCACCGGCGCCTAAGCGGCCG
CAATTCACTCCTCAGGTGCAGGCTGCCTATCAGAAGGTGGTGGCTGGTGTGGCCAATGCCCTGGCTCACA
AATACCACTGAGATCTTTTTCCCTCTGCCAAAAATTATGGGGACATCATGAAGCCCCTTGAGCATCTGAC
TTCTGGCTAATAAAGGAAATTTATTTTCATTGCAATAGTGTGTTGGAATTTTTTGTGTCTCTCACTCGGA
AGGACATATGGGAGGGCAAATCATTTAAAACATCAGAATGAGTATTTGGTTTAGAGTTTGGCAACATATG
CCCATATGCTGGCTGCCATGAACAAAGGTTGGCTATAAAGAGGTCATCAGTATATGAAACAGCCCCCTGC
TGTCCATTCCTTATTCCATAGAAAAGCCTTGACTTGAGGTTAGATTTTTTTTATATTTTGTTTTGTGTTA
TTTTTTTCTTTAACATCCCTAAAATTTTCCTTACATGTTTTACTAGCCAGATTTTTCCTCCTCTCCTGAC
TACTCCCAGTCATAGCTGTCCCTCTTCTCTTATGGAGATCCCTCGACCTGCACCGTCGACCAGCTGGTCG
ACGGTGCACCGTCGACCAGCTTGGCGTAATCATGGTCATAGCTGTTTCCTGTGTGAAATTGTTATCCGCT
CACAATTCCACACAACATACGAGCCGGAAGCATAAAGTGTAAAGCCTGGGGTGCCTAATGAGTGAGCTAA
CTCACATTAATTGCGTTGCGCTCACTGCCCGCTTTCCAGTCGGGAAACCTGTCGTGCCAGCGGATCCGCA
TCTCAATTAGTCAGCAACCATAGTCCCGCCCCTAACTCCGCCCATCCCGCCCCTAACTCCGCCCAGTTCC
GCCCATTCTCCGCCCCATGGCTGACTAATTTTTTTTATTTATGCAGAGGCCGAGGCCGCCTCGGCCTCTG
AGCTATTCCAGAAGTAGTGAGGAGGCTTTTTTGGAGGCCTAGGCTTTTGCAAAAAGCTAACTTGTTTATT
GCAGCTTATAATGGTTACAAATAAAGCAATAGCATCACAAATTTCACAAATAAAGCATTTTTTTCACTGC
ATTCTAGTTGTGGTTTGTCCAAACTCATCAATGTATCTTATCATGTCTGGATCCGCTGCATTAATGAATC
GGCCAACGCGCGGGGAGAGGCGGTTTGCGTATTGGGCGCTCTTCCGCTTCCTCGCTCACTGACTCGCTGC
GCTCGGTCGTTCGGCTGCGGCGAGCGGTATCAGCTCACTCAAAGGCGGTAATACGGTTATCCACAGAATC
AGGGGATAACGCAGGAAAGAACATGTGAGCAAAAGGCCAGCAAAAGGCCAGGAACCGTAAAAAGGCCGCG
TTGCTGGCGTTTTTCCATAGGCTCCGCCCCCCTGACGAGCATCACAAAAATCGACGCTCAAGTCAGAGGT
GGCGAAACCCGACAGGACTATAAAGATACCAGGCGTTTCCCCCTGGAAGCTCCCTCGTGCGCTCTCCTGT
TCCGACCCTGCCGCTTACCGGATACCTGTCCGCCTTTCTCCCTTCGGGAAGCGTGGCGCTTTCTCATAGC
TCACGCTGTAGGTATCTCAGTTCGGTGTAGGTCGTTCGCTCCAAGCTGGGCTGTGTGCACGAACCCCCCG
TTCAGCCCGACCGCTGCGCCTTATCCGGTAACTATCGTCTTGAGTCCAACCCGGTAAGACACGACTTATC
GCCACTGGCAGCAGCCACTGGTAACAGGATTAGCAGAGCGAGGTATGTAGGCGGTGCTACAGAGTTCTTG
AAGTGGTGGCCTAACTACGGCTACACTAGAAGAACAGTATTTGGTATCTGCGCTCTGCTGAAGCCAGTTA
CCTTCGGAAAAAGAGTTGGTAGCTCTTGATCCGGCAAACAAACCACCGCTGGTAGCGGTGGTTTTTTTGT
TTGCAAGCAGCAGATTACGCGCAGAAAAAAAGGATCTCAAGAAGATCCTTTGATCTTTTCTACGGGGTCT
GACGCTCAGTGGAACGAAAACTCACGTTAAGGGATTTTGGTCATGAGATTATCAAAAAGGATCTTCACCT
AGATCCTTTTAAATTAAAAATGAAGTTTTAAATCAATCTAAAGTATATATGAGTAAACTTGGTCTGACAG
TTACCAATGCTTAATCAGTGAGGCACCTATCTCAGCGATCTGTCTATTTCGTTCATCCATAGTTGCCTGA
CTCCCCGTCGTGTAGATAACTACGATACGGGAGGGCTTACCATCTGGCCCCAGTGCTGCAATGATACCGC
GAGACCCACGCTCACCGGCTCCAGATTTATCAGCAATAAACCAGCCAGCCGGAAGGGCCGAGCGCAGAAG
TGGTCCTGCAACTTTATCCGCCTCCATCCAGTCTATTAATTGTTGCCGGGAAGCTAGAGTAAGTAGTTCG
CCAGTTAATAGTTTGCGCAACGTTGTTGCCATTGCTACAGGCATCGTGGTGTCACGCTCGTCGTTTGGTA
TGGCTTCATTCAGCTCCGGTTCCCAACGATCAAGGCGAGTTACATGATCCCCCATGTTGTGCAAAAAAGC
GGTTAGCTCCTTCGGTCCTCCGATCGTTGTCAGAAGTAAGTTGGCCGCAGTGTTATCACTCATGGTTATG
GCAGCACTGCATAATTCTCTTACTGTCATGCCATCCGTAAGATGCTTTTCTGTGACTGGTGAGTACTCAA
CCAAGTCATTCTGAGAATAGTGTATGCGGCGACCGAGTTGCTCTTGCCCGGCGTCAATACGGGATAATAC
CGCGCCACATAGCAGAACTTTAAAAGTGCTCATCATTGGAAAACGTTCTTCGGGGCGAAAACTCTCAAGG
ATCTTACCGCTGTTGAGATCCAGTTCGATGTAACCCACTCGTGCACCCAACTGATCTTCAGCATCTTTTA
CTTTCACCAGCGTTTCTGGGTGAGCAAAAACAGGAAGGCAAAATGCCGCAAAAAAGGGAATAAGGGCGAC
ACGGAAATGTTGAATACTCATACTCTTCCTTTTTCAATATTATTGAAGCATTTATCAGGGTTATTGTCTC
ATGAGCGGATACATATTTGAATGTATTTAGAAAAATAAACAAATAGGGGTTCCGCGCACATTTCCCCGAA
AAGTGCCACCTG
Features (pLannotate 1.2.2; 21 found; start..end, strand, type, name):
      5..384     +  enhancer       CMV enhancer: human cytomegalovirus immediate early enhancer
    386..646     +  promoter       chicken β-actin promoter: contains a 21-bp deletion relative to the standard chicken β-actin promoter
    647..1663    +  intron         chimeric intron: chimera between introns from chicken β-actin and rabbit β-globin
   1785..3899    +  CDS            HAP2: HAP2_ARATH - Also known as GCS1 From Arabidopsis thaliana (Mouse-ear cress).
   3912..3953    +  CDS            V5 tag: epitope tag from simian virus 5
   3997..4583    +  misc_feature   IRES2: internal ribosome entry site (IRES) of the encephalomyocarditis virus (EMCV)
   4590..4967    +  CDS            H2B: human histone H2B; HIST1H2BJ
   4986..5663    +  CDS            mRFP1: monomeric derivative of DsRed (Campbell et al., 2002) mammalian codon-optimized
   5671..5748    +  CDS            HBB (fragment): HBB_PONPY - Experimental evidence at transcript level: Swiss-Prot protein existence level 2. Involved in oxygen transport from the lung to the various peripheral tissues. From Pongo pygmaeus (Bornean orangutan).
   5819..5874    +  polyA_signal   β-globin poly(A) signal: rabbit β-globin polyadenylation signal (Gil and Proudfoot, 1987)
   6289..6305    -  protein_bind   lac operator: The lac repressor binds to the lac operator to inhibit transcription in E. coli. This inhibition can be relieved by adding lactose or isopropyl-β-D-thiogalactopyranoside (IPTG). lac repressor encoded by lacI
   6313..6343    -  promoter       lac promoter: promoter for the E. coli lac operon
   6358..6379    -  protein_bind   CAP binding site: CAP binding activates transcription in the presence of cAMP. E. coli catabolite activator protein
   6392..6431    -  CDS            lacI (fragment): lac repressor; lacI; The lac repressor binds to the lac operator to inhibit transcription in E. coli. This inhibition can be relieved by adding lactose or isopropyl-β-D-thiogalactopyranoside (IPTG).
   6438..6460    +  promoter       SV40 promoter (fragment): SV40 enhancer and early promoter
   6484..6619    +  rep_origin     SV40 ori: SV40 origin of replication
   6639..6773    +  polyA_signal   SV40 poly(A) signal: SV40 polyadenylation signal
   6775..6829    -  CDS            lacI (fragment): lac repressor; lacI; The lac repressor binds to the lac operator to inhibit transcription in E. coli. This inhibition can be relieved by adding lactose or isopropyl-β-D-thiogalactopyranoside (IPTG).
   7012..7600    -  rep_origin     ori: high-copy-number ColE1/pMB1/pBR322/pUC origin of replication
   7771..8631    -  CDS            AmpR: β-lactamase; bla; confers resistance to ampicillin, carbenicillin, and related antibiotics
   8632..8736    -  promoter       AmpR promoter: bla
