[The description below was written by a language model from this plasmid's Addgene catalogue record and pLannotate feature annotations shown in this document.]
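Description:
pCI_AtGCS1-HAP2-V5_H2B-RFP is a mammalian expression plasmid of about 8.8 kb, catalogued as built on a pCI backbone. It is propagated in E. coli through a high-copy ColE1/pUC-type origin and selected with ampicillin via the β-lactamase gene and its own promoter. The annotated expression cassette is of the CAG type: a human cytomegalovirus immediate-early enhancer, a chicken β-actin promoter and a chimeric chicken β-actin/rabbit β-globin intron. This arrangement drives strong, broadly active transcription in mammalian cells. Transcripts terminate at a rabbit β-globin polyadenylation signal. A short globin-derived fragment annotated just upstream of that signal most likely belongs to the 3′ region rather than being a functional coding sequence. An SV40 origin with a nearby SV40 poly(A) signal is also present, along with lac promoter/operator and lacI remnants carried over from cloning vectors.

The payload is the Arabidopsis thaliana gamete fusion protein HAP2/GCS1 carrying a C-terminal V5 epitope tag for detection. The catalogue lists H2B-RFP as a C-terminal fusion, but the feature table shows an EMCV IRES between the V5 tag and the human histone H2B–mRFP1 coding region. The construct therefore appears to be bicistronic. One mRNA would yield HAP2-V5 and, by internal ribosome entry, a separate chromatin-bound red fluorescent marker that labels the nuclei of transfected cells.

The stated purpose is cell fusion assays. In such assays, red nuclei identify the cells expressing the candidate fusogen. This allows multinucleated cells to be scored, as well as content mixing with cells carrying a different marker. The 5′ cloning site is not recorded.
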