Addgene plasmid #240500: pCI_AtGCS1-HAP2-V5_H2B-RFP
Purpose: Cell fusion assays
Depositing lab: Benjamin Podbilewicz. Depositing organization: Technion Research and Development Foundation. Publication: Discovery of archaeal fusexins homologous to eukaryotic HAP2/GCS1 gamete fusion proteins. Moi D, Nishio S, Li X, Valansi C, Langleib M, Brukman NG, Flyak K, Dessimoz C, de Sanctis D, Tunyasuvunakool K, Jumper J, Grana M, Romero H, Aguilar PS, Jovine L, Podbilewicz B. Nat Commun. 2022 Jul 6;13(1):3880. doi: 10.1038/s41467-022-31564-1. PubMed 35794124.
Backbone
  Vector backbone: pCI
  Vector type: Mammalian Expression
Growth in bacteria
  Bacterial resistance: Ampicillin, 100 μg/mL
  Growth temperature: 37°C
  Growth strain: DH5alpha
  Copy number: High Copy
Gene/Insert
  Gene/Insert name: AtGCS1 (alt name: HAP2)
  Species: A. thaliana (mustard weed)
  Entrez Gene: HAP2 (a.k.a. AT4G11720, GCS1, GENERATIVE CELL-SPECIFIC 1, HAPLESS 2, T5C23.150, T5C23_150)
  Tag / fusion protein: V5 (C terminal on insert); H2B-RFP (C terminal on insert)
  Cloning method: Restriction Enzyme; 5′ cloning site Uknown (unknown if destroyed)
Terms and licenses: Academic/Nonprofit Terms; Industry Terms: Not Available to Industry
How to cite: pCI_AtGCS1-HAP2-V5_H2B-RFP was a gift from Benjamin Podbilewicz (Addgene plasmid # 240500 ; http://n2t.net/addgene:240500 ; RRID:Addgene_240500)
